>Addgene plasmid #58508 | pSLIK Tgfbr3-HA neo | depositor partial sequence | sequence record 90413 | Tgfbr3
ATGGCAGTGACATCCCACCACATGGTCCCTGTGTTTGTCCTGATGAGCGCCTGCCTGGCCACCGCAGGTC
CAGAGCCCAGCACCCGGTGTGAACTGTCACCGATCAGTGCCTCTCATCCAGTCCAGGCCCTGATGGAGAG
CTTCACCGTTCTGTCTGGCTGTGCCAGCAGAGGCACCACTGGGCTGCCAAGGGAGGTTCACATCCTAAAC
CTCCGCAGTACAGACCAAGGACTAGGCCAGCCGCAGAGAGAGGTTACCCTGCATCTGAACCCCATTGCCT
CCGTGCACACTCACCACAAGCCTGTTGTGTTCCTGCTCAACTCCCCACAGCCCCTGGTGTGGCATGTGAA
GACAGAGAGACTGGCTGCTGGTGTCCCCAGACTCTTCCTGGTTTCGGAGGGTTCTGTGGTCCAGTTTTCA
TCAGGAAACTTCTCCTTGACAGCAGAAACAGAGGAAAGGAGTTTCCCTCAAGAAAATGAGCATCTGCTAC
ACTGGGCCCAAAAGGAATATGGAGCAGTGACTTCATTCACCGAACTTAAGATAGCAAGAAATATCTATAT
TAAAGTGGGAGAAGATCAAGTGTTCCCTCCCACGTGTAACATAGGGAAAAATTTTCTCTCGCTCAATTAC
CTTGCGGAGTACCTTCAACCCAAAGCCGCCGAAGGTTGTGTCCTGGCCAGTCAGCCCCACGAGAAGGAAG
TGCATATCATTGAGTTAATCTCCCCCAACTCCAATCCTTACAGCACCTTCCAGGTGGATATAATAATTGA
CATACGACCTGCTCGAGAGGATCCTGAGGTGGTCAAAAACCTCGTCCTGATCTTGAAGTGCAAAAAATCT
GTCAACTGGGTGATCAAGTCTTTTGACGTCAAGGGAAACTTGAAAGTTATTGCTCCTGACAGTATTGGCT
TTGGAAAAGAGAGTGAACGATCCATGACAGTGACCAAATTGGTAAGAAATGACATCCCTTCCACCCAAGA
GAATCTGATGAAGTGGGCATTGGACAATGGCTACAGCCCAGTGACGTCATACACCATAGCTCCTGTGGCC
AATAGATTTCATCTTCGGCTTGAGAACAACGAGGAGATGAGAGATGAGGAAGTCCACACCATTCCTCCTG
AGCTTCGGATCCTGCTGGGCCCTGACCACCTGCCTGCCCTGGACAGCCCATCCTTCCAAGGGGAAATCCC
AAATGGAGGTTTCCCCTTCCCATTCCCGGATATCCCCAGGAGAGGCTGGAAGGAGGGAGAAGATAGGATC
CCCCGGCCAAAGGAACCCATCATTCCCAGAGTTCAATTGCTTCCAGACCACAGAGAGCCAGAAGAAGTGC
AAGGGGGCGTGAATATCGCCCTGTCAGTCAAATGTGACAATGAAAAGATGGTGGTAGCTGTAGACAAAGA
TTCTTTCCAGACCAATGGCTACTCGGGGATGGAGCTCACCCTGTTGGATCCTTCCTGCAAAGCCAAGATG
AATGGTACCCACTTTGTACTGGAGTCTCCGCTGAATGGCTGTGGTACTAGACATAGGAGGTCAGCCCCAG
ATGGTGTGGTTTACTATAACTCTATTGTGGTGCAGGCTCCATCCCCTGGGGATAGCAGTGGCTGGCCAGA
CGGCTACGAAGATTTGGAGTCGGGTGATAATGGATTTCCTGGAGACACAGATGAAGGAGAAACTGCCCCC
CTGAGCCGTGCTGGAGTGGTAGTGTTTAACTGCAGCTTGCGGCAGCTGAGGAGTCCCAGTGGCTTCCAGG
ACCAGCTCGATGGAAATGCTACCTTCAACATGGAGCTGTATAACACAGACCTCTTTCTGGTGCCCTCCCC
AGGGGTCTTCTCTGTGGCAGAGAATGAGCATGTATATGTTGAGGTGTCTGTCACTAAGGCTGACCAAGAT
CTGGGATTTGCCATCCAAACCTGCTTTATCTCTCCATACTCAAACCCAGACAGAATGTCTGATTACACCA
TCATCGAGAACATCTGTCCGAAGGATGACTCTGTGAAGTTCTACAGCTCCAAGAGAGTGCACTTCCCCAT
CCCACATGCTGAAGTGGACAAGAAGCGGTTCAGCTTTGTGTTCAAGTCCGTGTTCAACACCTCCCTGCTC
TTCCTGCACTGCGAGCTGACGCTGTGCTCTAGGAAGAAGGGCTCCCAGAAGCTGCCAAAGTGTGTGACTC
CTGACGACGCCTGCACCTCTCTAGATGCCACCATGATCTGGACCATGATGCAGAATAAGAAGACATTCAC
CAAGCCCCTGGCCGTGGTCCTCCAAGTAGATTATAAAGAAAATGTTCCAAACATGAAGGAGTCCAGTCCG
GTTCCTCCTCCTCCACAGATTTTCCACGGCCTGGACACGCTCACCGTGATGGGCATTGCGTTTGCAGCAT
TTGTGATCGGAGCACTCCTGACGGGGGCCTTGTGGTATATCTACTCCCACACAGGGGAGACGGCACGAAG
GCAGCAAGTCCCTACCTCGCCACCAGCCTCGGAGAACAGCAGCGCAGCCCACAGCATAGGGAGCACTCAG
AGCACTCCCTGCTCTAGCAGCAGCACGGCCTAG
