>Addgene plasmid #58508 | pSLIK Tgfbr3-HA neo | addgene partial sequence | sequence record 93799 | pTYF-5 5'-GTAGACATAATAGCAACAGAC-3'
AATTACAAAAATTCAAAATTTTCGGGTTTATTACAGGGACAGCAGAGATCCAGTTTGGTTAATTCTAGAC
AGTTATCAACAAGTTTGTACAAAAAAGCAGGCTTTAAAGGAACCAATTCAGTCGACTGGATCCCGAGTTT
ACTCCCTATCAGTGATAGAGAACGTATGTCGAGTTTACTCCCTATCAGTGATAGAGAACGATGTCGAGTT
TACTCCCTATCAGTGATAGAGAACGTATGTCGAGTTTACTCCCTATCAGTGATAGAGAACGTATGTCGAG
TTTACTCCCTATCAGTGATAGAGAACGTATGTCGAGTTTATCCCTATCAGTGATAGAGAACGTATGTCGA
GTTTACTCCCTATCAGTGATAGAGAACGTATGTCGAGGTAGGCGTGTACGGTGGGAGGCCTATATAAGCA
GAGCTCGTTTAGTGAACCGTCAGATCGCCACTAGTATGGCAGTGACATCCCACCACATGGTCCCTGTGTT
TGTCCTGATGAGCGCCTGCCTGGCCACCGCAGGTCCAGAGCCCAGCACCCGGTGTGAACTGTCACCGATC
AGTGCCTCTCATCCAGTCCAGGCCCTGATGGAGAGCTTCACCGTTCTGTCTGGCTGTGCCAGCAGAGGCA
CCACTGGGCTGCCAAGGGAGGTTCACATCCTAAACCTCCGCAGTACAGACCAAGGACTAGGCCAGCCGCA
GAGAGAGGTTACCCTGCATCTGAACCCCATTGCCTCCGTGCACACTCACCACAAGCCTGTTGTGTTCCTG
CTCAACTCCCCACAGCCCCTGGTGTGGC
