>Addgene plasmid #58508 | pSLIK Tgfbr3-HA neo | addgene partial sequence | sequence record 94527 | hUBCpro-R 5'-CTAAGGCCGAGTCTTATGAGCAG-3'
CGTCGGGCGGAAGGATCAGGACGCTCGCTGCGCCCTTCGTCTGACGTGGCAGCGCTCGCCGTGAGGAGGG
GGGCGCCCGCGGGAGGCGCCAAAACCCGGCGCGGAGGCCAGATCTTGGGTGGGTTAATTAACCATCTTTA
TGGCTCGAGATGTTATCAACCACTTTGTACAAGAAAGCTGGGTCTAGATATCTCGAAAACGCATTAGTCT
TCCAATTCTTAAGCGTAGTCTGGGACGTCGTATGGGTAGGCCGTGCTGCTGCTAGAGCAGGGAGTGCTCT
GAGTGCTCCCTATGCTGTGGGCTGCGCTGCTGTTCTCCGAGGCTGGTGGCGAGGTAGGGACTTGCTGCCT
TCGTGCCGTCTCCCCTGTGTGGGAGTAGATATACCACAAGGCCCCCGTCAGGAGTGCTCCGATCACAAAT
GCTGCAAACGCAATGCCCATCACGGTGAGCGTGTCCAGGCCGTGGAAAATCTGTGGAGGAGGAGGAACCG
GACTGGACTCCTTCATGTTTGGAACATTTTCTTTATAATCTACTTGGAGGACCACGGCCAGGGGCTTGGT
GAATGTCTTCTTATTCTGCATCATGGTCCAGATCATGGTGGCATCTAGAGAGGTGCAGGCGTCGTCAGGA
GTCACACACTTTGGCAGCTTCTGGGAGCCCTTCTTCCTAGAGCACAGCGTCAGCTCGCAGTGCAGGAAGA
GCAGGGAGGTGTTGAACACGGACTTGAACACAAAGCTGAACCGCTTCTTGTCCACTTCAGCATGTGGGAT
GGGGAAGTGCACTCTCTTGGAGCTGTAGAACTTCACAGAGTCATCCTTCGGACAGATGTTCTCGATGATG
GTGTAA
