[The description below was written by a language model from this plasmid's Addgene catalogue record.]
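Description:
pSLIK Tgfbr3-HA neo is a lentiviral mammalian expression vector built on the pSLIK NEO backbone (about 13.3 kb without insert) and designed for inducible expression of mouse Tgfbr3, the type III TGF-beta receptor also known as betaglycan. The roughly 2.55 kb insert corresponds to the mouse coding sequence and carries a C-terminal HA epitope tag, which allows the exogenous protein to be detected or immunoprecipitated separately from any endogenous receptor. The insert was introduced by Gateway recombination. In bacteria the plasmid is selected with ampicillin and propagated in a recombination-deficient strain, as is usual for lentiviral vectors with repeated LTR sequences. Transduced mammalian cells are selected with G418 through the neomycin resistance marker.

The record describes expression as inducible but does not name the inducible promoter, the inducer or the regulatory components, and no feature table is provided. The listed sequencing primers suggest that the insert lies between a CMV-derived promoter sequence and a downstream human ubiquitin C promoter. That layout would be consistent with a single-vector design in which a second, constitutive cassette supplies the selection marker and any transactivator, but this is an inference rather than a stated fact. As a lentiviral transfer vector, it would be packaged into viral particles for stable integration into target cells, giving controlled, switchable Tgfbr3 expression. The associated work concerned a TGFBR3-JUND-KRT5 regulatory circuit in breast epithelial cells and basal-like premalignancies, so the likely use is testing how enforced Tgfbr3 expression affects that signalling circuit.
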