Addgene plasmid #58508: pSLIK Tgfbr3-HA neo
Purpose: Lentiviral expression vector for an inducible HA-tagged mouse Tgfbr3
Depositing lab: Kevin Janes. Depositing organization: University of Virginia. Publication: A time- and matrix-dependent TGFBR3-JUND-KRT5 regulatory circuit in single breast epithelial cells and basal-like premalignancies. Wang CC, Bajikar SS, Jamal L, Atkins KA, Janes KA. Nat Cell Biol. 2014 Apr;16(4):345-56. doi: 10.1038/ncb2930. Epub 2014 Mar 23. PubMed 24658685.
Backbone
  Vector backbone: pSLIK NEO
  Backbone manufacturer: Addgene #25735
  Backbone size w/o insert (bp): 13286
  Vector type: Mammalian Expression, Lentiviral
  Selectable markers: Neomycin (select with G418)
Growth in bacteria
  Bacterial resistance: Ampicillin, 100 μg/mL
  Growth temperature: 37°C
  Growth strain: Stbl3
  Copy number: Unknown
Gene/Insert
  Gene/Insert name: Tgfbr3_HA (alt name: transforming growth factor, beta receptor III)
  Species: M. musculus (mouse)
  Insert size (bp): 2553
  GenBank ID: NM_011578
  Entrez Gene: Tgfbr3 (a.k.a. 1110036H20Rik, AU015626, AW215636, TBRIII)
  Tag / fusion protein: HA (C terminal on insert)
  Cloning method: Gateway Cloning
  Sequencing primers: 5′ CMV-F; 3′ hUBCpro-R
Terms and licenses: Academic/Nonprofit Terms; Industry Terms: Not Available to Industry
How to cite: pSLIK Tgfbr3-HA neo was a gift from Kevin Janes (Addgene plasmid # 58508 ; http://n2t.net/addgene:58508 ; RRID:Addgene_58508)
